>Addgene plasmid #160130 | GPS-MYC | addgene full sequence | sequence record 315490 | Addgene NGS Result
TGGAAGGGCTAATTCACTCCCAAAGAAGACAAGATATCCTTGATCTGTGGATCTACCACACACAAGGCTA
CTTCCCTGATTAGCAGAACTACACACCAGGGCCAGGGGTCAGATATCCACTGACCTTTGGATGGTGCTAC
AAGCTAGTACCAGTTGAGCCAGATAAGGTAGAAGAGGCCAATAAAGGAGAGAACACCAGCTTGTTACACC
CTGTGAGCCTGCATGGGATGGATGACCCGGAGAGAGAAGTGTTAGAGTGGAGGTTTGACAGCCGCCTAGC
ATTTCATCACGTGGCCCGAGAGCTGCATCCGGAGTACTTCAAGAACTGCTGATATCGAGCTTGCTACAAG
GGACTTTCCGCTGGGGACTTTCCAGGGAGGCGTGGCCTGGGCGGGACTGGGGAGTGGCGAGCCCTCAGAT
CCTGCATATAAGCAGCTGCTTTTTGCCTGTACTGGGTCTCTCTGGTTAGACCAGATCTGAGCCTGGGAGC
TCTCTGGCTAACTAGGGAACCCACTGCTTAAGCCTCAATAAAGCTTGCCTTGAGTGCTTCAAGTAGTGTG
TGCCCGTCTGTTGTGTGACTCTGGTAACTAGAGATCCCTCAGACCCTTTTAGTCAGTGTGGAAAATCTCT
AGCAGTGGCGCCCGAACAGGGACTTGAAAGCGAAAGGGAAACCAGAGGAGCTCTCTCGACGCAGGACTCG
GCTTGCTGAAGCGCGCACGGCAAGAGGCGAGGGGCGGCGACTGGTGAGTACGCCAAAAATTTTGACTAGC
GGAGGCTAGAAGGAGAGAGATGGGTGCGAGAGCGTCAGTATTAAGCGGGGGAGAATTAGATCGCGATGGG
AAAAAATTCGGTTAAGGCCAGGGGGAAAGAAAAAATATAAATTAAAACATATAGTATGGGCAAGCAGGGA
GCTAGAACGATTCGCAGTTAATCCTGGCCTGTTAGAAACATCAGAAGGCTGTAGACAAATACTGGGACAG
CTACAACCATCCCTTCAGACAGGATCAGAAGAACTTAGATCATTATATAATACAGTAGCAACCCTCTATT
GTGTGCATCAAAGGATAGAGATAAAAGACACCAAGGAAGCTTTAGACAAGATAGAGGAAGAGCAAAACAA
AAGTAAGACCACCGCACAGCAAGCGGCCGGCCGCTGATCTTCAGACCTGGAGGAGGAGATATGAGGGACA
ATTGGAGAAGTGAATTATATAAATATAAAGTAGTAAAAATTGAACCATTAGGAGTAGCACCCACCAAGGC
AAAGAGAAGAGTGGTGCAGAGAGAAAAAAGAGCAGTGGGAATAGGAGCTTTGTTCCTTGGGTTCTTGGGA
GCAGCAGGAAGCACTATGGGCGCAGCGTCAATGACGCTGACGGTACAGGCCAGACAATTATTGTCTGGTA
TAGTGCAGCAGCAGAACAATTTGCTGAGGGCTATTGAGGCGCAACAGCATCTGTTGCAACTCACAGTCTG
GGGCATCAAGCAGCTCCAGGCAAGAATCCTGGCTGTGGAAAGATACCTAAAGGATCAACAGCTCCTGGGG
ATTTGGGGTTGCTCTGGAAAACTCATTTGCACCACTGCTGTGCCTTGGAATGCTAGTTGGAGTAATAAAT
CTCTGGAACAGATTTGGAATCACACGACCTGGATGGAGTGGGACAGAGAAATTAACAATTACACAAGCTT
AATACACTCCTTAATTGAAGAATCGCAAAACCAGCAAGAAAAGAATGAACAAGAATTATTGGAATTAGAT
AAATGGGCAAGTTTGTGGAATTGGTTTAACATAACAAATTGGCTGTGGTATATAAAATTATTCATAATGA
TAGTAGGAGGCTTGGTAGGTTTAAGAATAGTTTTTGCTGTACTTTCTATAGTGAATAGAGTTAGGCAGGG
ATATTCACCATTATCGTTTCAGACCCACCTCCCAACCCCGAGGGGACCCGACAGGCCCGAAGGAATAGAA
GAAGAAGGTGGAGAGAGAGACAGAGACAGATCCATTCGATTAGTGAACGGATCTCGACGGTATCGCCGAA
TTCACAAATGGCAGTATTCATCCACAATTTTAAAAGAAAAGGGGGGATTGGGGGGTACAGTGCAGGGGAA
AGAATAGTAGACATAATAGCAACAGACATACAAACTAAAGAATTACAAAAACAAATTACAAAAATTCAAA
ATTTTCGGGTTTATTACAGGGACAGCAGAGATCCAGTTTGGACTAGTGGAGTTCCGCGTTACATAACTTA
CGGTAAATGGCCCGCCTGGCTGACCGCCCAACGACCCCCGCCCATTGACGTCAATAATGACGTATGTTCC
CATAGTAACGCCAATAGGGACTTTCCATTGACGTCAATGGGTGGAGTATTTACGGTAAACTGCCCACTTG
GCAGTACATCAAGTGTATCATATGCCAAGTACGCCCCCTATTGACGTCAATGACGGTAAATGGCCCGCCT
GGCATTATGCCCAGTACATGACCTTATGGGACTTTCCTACTTGGCAGTACATCTACGTATTAGTCATCGC
TATTACCATGGTGATGCGGTTTTGGCAGTACATCAATGGGCGTGGATAGCGGTTTGACTCACGGGGATTT
CCAAGTCTCCACCCCATTGACGTCAATGGGAGTTTGTTTTGGCACCAAAATCAACGGGACTTTCCAAAAT
GTCGTAACAACTCCGCCCCATTGACGCAAATGGGCGGTAGGCGTGTACGGTGGGAGGTCTATATAAGCAG
AGCTCGTTTAGTGAACCGTCAGATCGCCTGGAGACGCCATCCACGCTGTTTTGACCTCCATAGAAGACAC
CGGCGGCCTAGCGCTACCGGACTCAGATCCACCGGTCGCCACCATGGCCTCCTCCGAGGACGTCATCAAG
GAGTTCATGCGCTTCAAGGTGCGCATGGAGGGCTCCGTGAACGGCCACGAGTTCGAGATCGAGGGCGAGG
GCGAGGGCCGCCCCTACGAGGGCACCCAGACCGCCAAGCTGAAGGTGACCAAGGGCGGCCCCCTGCCCTT
CGCCTGGGACATCCTGTCCCCCCAGTTCCAGTACGGCTCCAAGGTGTACGTGAAGCACCCCGCCGACATC
CCCGACTACAAGAAGCTGTCCTTCCCCGAGGGCTTCAAGTGGGAGCGCGTGATGAACTTCGAGGACGGCG
GCGTGGTGACCGTGACCCAGGACTCCTCCCTGCAGGACGGCTCCTTCATCTACAAGGTGAAGTTCATCGG
CGTGAACTTCCCCTCCGACGGCCCCGTAATGCAGAAGAAGACTATGGGCTGGGAGGCCTCCACCGAGCGC
CTGTACCCCCGCGACGGCGTGCTGAAGGGCGAGATCCACAAGGCCCTGAAGCTGAAGGACGGCGGCCACT
ACCTGGTGGAGTTCAAGTCCATCTACATGGCCAAGAAGCCCGTGCAGCTGCCCGGCTACTACTACGTGGA
CTCCAAGCTGGACATCACCTCCCACAACGAGGACTACACCATCGTGGAGCAGTACGAGCGCGCCGAGGGC
CGCCACCACCTGTTCCTGTAGCGGCCAATTCTGCAGTCGACGGTACCGCGGGCCCGGGATCCGCCCCTCT
CCCTCCCCCCCCCCTAACGTTACTGGCCGAAGCCGCTTGGAATAAGGCCGGTGTGCGTTTGTCTATATGT
TATTTTCCACCATATTGCCGTCTTTTGGCAATGTGAGGGCCCGGAAACCTGGCCCTGTCTTCTTGACGAG
CATTCCTAGGGGTCTTTCCCCTCTCGCCAAAGGAATGCAAGGTCTGTTGAATGTCGTGAAGGAAGCAGTT
CCTCTGGAAGCTTCTTGAAGACAAACAACGTCTGTAGCGACCCTTTGCAGGCAGCGGAACCCCCCACCTG
GCGACAGGTGCCTCTGCGGCCAAAAGCCACGTGTATAAGATACACCTGCAAAGGCGGCACAACCCCAGTG
CCACGTTGTGAGTTGGATAGTTGTGGAAAGAGTCAAATGGCTCTCCTCAAGCGTATTCAACAAGGGGCTG
AAGGATGCCCAGAAGGTACCCCATTGTATGGGATCTGATCTGGGGCCTCGGTACACATGCTTTACATGTG
TTTAGTCGAGGTTAAAAAAACGTCTAGGCCCCCCGAACCACGGGGACGTGGTTTTCCTTTGAAAAACACG
ATGATAATATGGCCACAACCATGGTGAGCAAGGGCGAGGAGCTGTTCACCGGGGTGGTGCCCATCCTGGT
CGAGCTGGACGGCGACGTAAACGGCCACAAGTTCAGCGTGTCCGGCGAGGGCGAGGGCGATGCCACCTAC
GGCAAGCTGACCCTGAAGTTCATCTGCACCACCGGCAAGCTGCCCGTGCCCTGGCCCACCCTCGTGACCA
CCCTGACCTACGGCGTGCAGTGCTTCAGCCGCTACCCCGACCACATGAAGCAGCACGACTTCTTCAAGTC
CGCCATGCCCGAAGGCTACGTCCAGGAGCGCACCATCTTCTTCAAGGACGACGGCAACTACAAGACCCGC
GCCGAGGTGAAGTTCGAGGGCGACACCCTGGTGAACCGCATCGAGCTGAAGGGCATCGACTTCAAGGAGG
ACGGCAACATCCTGGGGCACAAGCTGGAGTACAACTACAACAGCCACAACGTCTATATCATGGCCGACAA
GCAGAAGAACGGCATCAAGGTGAACTTCAAGATCCGCCACAACATCGAGGACGGCAGCGTGCAGCTCGCC
GACCACTACCAGCAGAACACCCCCATCGGCGACGGCCCCGTGCTGCTGCCCGACAACCACTACCTGAGCA
CCCAGTCCGCCCTGAGCAAAGACCCCAACGAGAAGCGCGATCACATGGTCCTGCTGGAGTTCGTGACCGC
CGCCGGGATCACTCTCGGCATGGACGAGCTGTACAAGTCCGGCCGGACTCAGATCATCACAAGTTTGTAC
AAAAAAGCAGGCTTAGAAGGAGATAGAACCATGCCCCTCAACGTTAGCTTCACCAACAGGAACTATGACC
TCGACTACGACTCGGTGCAGCCGTATTTCTACTGCGACGAGGAGGAGAACTTCTACCAGCAGCAGCAGCA
GAGCGAGCTGCAGCCCCCGGCGCCCAGCGAGGATATCTGGAAGAAATTCGAGCTGCTGCCCACCCCGCCC
CTGTCCCCTAGCCGCCGCTCCGGGCTCTGCTCGCCCTCCTACGTTGCGGTCACACCCTTCTCCCTTCGGG
GAGACAACGACGGCGGTGGCGGGAGCTTCTCCACGGCCGACCAGCTGGAGATGGTGACCGAGCTGCTGGG
AGGAGACATGGTGAACCAGAGTTTCATCTGCGACCCGGACGACGAGACCTTCATCAAAAACATCATCATC
CAGGACTGTATGTGGAGCGGCTTCTCGGCCGCCGCCAAGCTCGTCTCAGAGAAGCTGGCCTCCTACCAGG
CTGCGCGCAAAGACAGCGGCAGCCCGAACCCCGCCCGCGGCCACAGCGTCTGCTCCACCTCCAGCTTGTA
CCTGCAGGATCTGAGCGCCGCCGCCTCAGAGTGCATCGACCCCTCGGTGGTCTTCCCCTACCCTCTCAAC
GACAGCAGCTCGCCCAAGTCCTGCGCCTCGCAAGACTCCAGCGCCTTCTCTCCGTCCTCGGATTCTCTGC
TCTCCTCGACGGAGTCCTCCCCGCAGGGCAGCCCCGAGCCCCTGGTGCTCCATGAGGAGACACCGCCCAC
CACCAGCAGCGACTCTGAGGAGGAACAAGAAGATGAGGAAGAAATCGATGTTGTTTCTGTGGAAAAGAGG
CAGGCTCCTGGCAAAAGGTCAGAGTCTGGATCACCTTCTGCTGGAGGCCACAGCAAACCTCCTCACAGCC
CACTGGTCCTCAAGAGGTGCCACGTCTCCACACATCAGCACAACTACGCAGCGCCTCCCTCCACTCGGAA
GGACTATCCTGCTGCCAAGAGGGTCAAGTTGGACAGTGTCAGAGTCCTGAGACAGATCAGCAACAACCGA
AAATGCACCAGCCCCAGGTCCTCGGACACCGAGGAGAATGTCAAGAGGCGAACACACAACGTCTTGGAGC
GCCAGAGGAGGAACGAGCTAAAACGGAGCTTTTTTGCCCTGCGTGACCAGATCCCGGAGTTGGAAAACAA
TGAAAAGGCCCCCAAGGTAGTTATCCTTAAAAAAGCCACAGCATACATCCTGTCCGTCCAAGCAGAGGAG
CAAAAGCTCATTTCTGAAGAGGACTTGTTGCGGAAACGACGAGAACAGTTGAAACACAAACTTGAACAGC
TACGGAACTCTTGTGCGTAGGACCCAGCTTTCTTGTACAAAGTGGTGATAATTCTGCAGTCGACGGTACC
GCGGGCCCGGGATCCACCGGATCTAGATAACTGATCCTCTCCCTATAGTGAGTCGTATTAAATTCTACCG
GGTAGGGGAGGCGCTTTTCCCAAGGCAGTCTGGAGCATGCGCTTTAGCAGCCCCGCTGGGCACTTGGCGC
TACACAAGTGGCCTCTGGCCTCGCACACATTCCACATCCACCGGTAGGCGCCAACCGGCTCCGTTCTTTG
GTGGCCCCTTCGCGCCACCTTCTACTCCTCCCCTAGTCAGGAAGTTCCCCCCCGCCCCGCAGCTCGCGTC
GTGCAGGACGTGACAAATGGAAGTAGCACGTCTCACTAGTCTCGTGCAGATGGACAGCACCGCTGAGCAA
TGGAAGCGGGTAGGCCTTTGGGGCAGCGGCCAATAGCAGCTTTGCTCCTTCGCTTTCTGGGCTCAGAGGC
TGGGAAGGGGTGGGTCCGGGGGCGGGCTCAGGGGCGGGCTCAGGGGCGGGGCGGGCGCCCGAAGGTCCTC
CGGAGGCCCGGCATTCTGCACGCTTCAAAAGCGCACGTCTGCCGCGCTGTTCTCCTCTTCCTCATCTCCG
GGCCTTTCGACCTGCAGCCCAAGCTTACCATGACCGAGTACAAGCCCACGGTGCGCCTCGCCACCCGCGA
CGACGTCCCCAGGGCCGTACGCACCCTCGCCGCCGCGTTCGCCGACTACCCCGCCACGCGCCACACCGTC
GATCCGGACCGCCACATCGAGCGGGTCACCGAGCTGCAAGAACTCTTCCTCACGCGCGTCGGGCTCGACA
TCGGCAAGGTGTGGGTCGCGGACGACGGCGCCGCGGTGGCGGTCTGGACCACGCCGGAGAGCGTCGAAGC
GGGGGCGGTGTTCGCCGAGATCGGCCCGCGCATGGCCGAGTTGAGCGGTTCCCGGCTGGCCGCGCAGCAA
CAGATGGAAGGCCTCCTGGCGCCGCACCGGCCCAAGGAGCCCGCGTGGTTCCTGGCCACCGTCGGCGTCT
CGCCCGACCACCAGGGCAAGGGTCTGGGCAGCGCCGTCGTGCTCCCCGGAGTGGAGGCGGCCGAGCGCGC
CGGGGTGCCCGCCTTCCTGGAGACCTCCGCGCCCCGCAACCTCCCCTTCTACGAGCGGCTCGGCTTCACC
GTCACCGCCGACGTCGAGGTGCCCGAAGGACCGCGCACCTGGTGCATGACCCGCAAGCCCGGTGCCTGAG
GATCATAATCAGCCATACCACATTTGTAGAGGTTTTACTTGCTTTAAAAAACCTCCCACACCTCCCCCTG
AACCTGAAACATAAAATGAATGCAATTGATAGATCCTAATCAACCTCTGGATTACAAAATTTGTGAAAGA
TTGACTGGTATTCTTAACTATGTTGCTCCTTTTACGCTATGTGGATACGCTGCTTTAATGCCTTTGTATC
ATGCTATTGCTTCCCGTATGGCTTTCATTTTCTCCTCCTTGTATAAATCCTGGTTGCTGTCTCTTTATGA
GGAGTTGTGGCCCGTTGTCAGGCAACGTGGCGTGGTGTGCACTGTGTTTGCTGACGCAACCCCCACTGGT
TGGGGCATTGCCACCACCTGTCAGCTCCTTTCCGGGACTTTCGCTTTCCCCCTCCCTATTGCCACGGCGG
AACTCATCGCCGCCTGCCTTGCCCGCTGCTGGACAGGGGCTCGGCTGTTGGGCACTGACAATTCCGTGGT
GTTGTCGGGGAAATCATCGTCCTTTCCTTGGCTGCTCGCCTGTGTTGCCACCTGGATTCTGCGCGGGACG
TCCTTCTGCTACGTCCCTTCGGCCCTCAATCCAGCGGACCTTCCTTCCCGCGGCCTGCTGCCGGCTCTGC
GGCCTCTTCCGCGTCTTCGCCTTCGCCCTCAGACGAGTCGGATCTCCCTTTGGGCCGCCTCCCCGCCTGA
GATCCTTTAAGACCAATGACTTACAAGGCAGCTGTAGATCTTAGCCACTTTTTAAAAGAAAAGGGGGGAC
TGGAAGGGCTAATTCACTCCCAACGAAGACAAGATCTGCTTTTTGCTTGTACTGGGTCTCTCTGGTTAGA
CCAGATCTGAGCCTGGGAGCTCTCTGGCTAACTAGGGAACCCACTGCTTAAGCCTCAATAAAGCTTGCCT
TGAGTGCTTCAAGTAGTGTGTGCCCGTCTGTTGTGTGACTCTGGTAACTAGAGATCCCTCAGACCCTTTT
AGTCAGTGTGGAAAATCTCTAGCAGTAGTAGTTCATGTCATCTTATTATTCAGTATTTATAACTTGCAAA
GAAATGAATATCAGAGAGTGAGAGGCCCGGGTTAATTAAGGAAAGGGCTAGATCATTCTTGAAGACGAAA
GGGCCTCGTGATACGCCTATTTTTATAGGTTAATGTCATGATAATAATGGTTTCTTAGACGTCAGGTGGC
ACTTTTCGGGGAAATGTGCGCGGAACCCCTATTTGTTTATTTTTCTAAATACATTCAAATATGTATCCGC
TCATGAGACAATAACCCTGATAAATGCTTCAATAATATTGAAAAAGGAAGAGTATGAGTATTCAACATTT
CCGTGTCGCCCTTATTCCCTTTTTTGCGGCATTTTGCCTTCCTGTTTTTGCTCACCCAGAAACGCTGGTG
AAAGTAAAAGATGCTGAAGATCAGTTGGGTGCACGAGTGGGTTACATCGAACTGGATCTCAACAGCGGTA
AGATCCTTGAGAGTTTTCGCCCCGAAGAACGTTTTCCAATGATGAGCACTTTTAAAGTTCTGCTATGTGG
CGCGGTATTATCCCGTGTTGACGCCGGGCAAGAGCAACTCGGTCGCCGCATACACTATTCTCAGAATGAC
TTGGTTGAGTACTCACCAGTCACAGAAAAGCATCTTACGGATGGCATGACAGTAAGAGAATTATGCAGTG
CTGCCATAACCATGAGTGATAACACTGCGGCCAACTTACTTCTGACAACGATCGGAGGACCGAAGGAGCT
AACCGCTTTTTTGCACAACATGGGGGATCATGTAACTCGCCTTGATCGTTGGGAACCGGAGCTGAATGAA
GCCATACCAAACGACGAGCGTGACACCACGATGCCTGTAGCAATGGCAACAACGTTGCGCAAACTATTAA
CTGGCGAACTACTTACTCTAGCTTCCCGGCAACAATTAATAGACTGGATGGAGGCGGATAAAGTTGCAGG
ACCACTTCTGCGCTCGGCCCTTCCGGCTGGCTGGTTTATTGCTGATAAATCTGGAGCCGGTGAGCGTGGG
TCTCGCGGTATCATTGCAGCACTGGGGCCAGATGGTAAGCCCTCCCGTATCGTAGTTATCTACACGACGG
GGAGTCAGGCAACTATGGATGAACGAAATAGACAGATCGCTGAGATAGGTGCCTCACTGATTAAGCATTG
GTAACTGTCAGACCAAGTTTACTCATATATACTTTAGATTGATTTAAAACTTCATTTTTAATTTAAAAGG
ATCTAGGTGAAGATCCTTTTTGATAATCTCATGACCAAAATCCCTTAACGTGAGTTTTCGTTCCACTGAG
CGTCAGACCCCGTAGAAAAGATCAAAGGATCTTCTTGAGATCCTTTTTTTCTGCGCGTAATCTGCTGCTT
GCAAACAAAAAAACCACCGCTACCAGCGGTGGTTTGTTTGCCGGATCAAGAGCTACCAACTCTTTTTCCG
AAGGTAACTGGCTTCAGCAGAGCGCAGATACCAAATACTGTTCTTCTAGTGTAGCCGTAGTTAGGCCACC
ACTTCAAGAACTCTGTAGCACCGCCTACATACCTCGCTCTGCTAATCCTGTTACCAGTGGCTGCTGCCAG
TGGCGATAAGTCGTGTCTTACCGGGTTGGACTCAAGACGATAGTTACCGGATAAGGCGCAGCGGTCGGGC
TGAACGGGGGGTTCGTGCACACAGCCCAGCTTGGAGCGAACGACCTACACCGAACTGAGATACCTACAGC
GTGAGCTATGAGAAAGCGCCACGCTTCCCGAAGGGAGAAAGGCGGACAGGTATCCGGTAAGCGGCAGGGT
CGGAACAGGAGAGCGCACGAGGGAGCTTCCAGGGGGAAACGCCTGGTATCTTTATAGTCCTGTCGGGTTT
CGCCACCTCTGACTTGAGCGTCGATTTTTGTGATGCTCGTCAGGGGGGCGGAGCCTATGGAAAAACGCCA
GCAACGCGGCCTTTTTACGGTTCCTGGCCTTTTGCTGGCCTTTTGCTCACATGTTCTTTCCTGCGTTATC
CCCTGATTCTGTGGATAACCGTATTACCGCCTTTGAGTGAGCTGATACCGCTCGCCGCAGCCGAACGACC
GAGCGCAGCGAGTCAGTGAGCGAGGAAGCGGAAGAGCGCCCAATACGCAAACCGCCTCTCCCCGCGCGTT
GGCCGATTCATTAATGCAGCAAGCTCATGGCTGACTAATTTTTTTTATTTATGCAGAGGCCGAGGCCGCC
TCGGCCTCTGAGCTATTCCAGAAGTAGTGAGGAGGCTTTTTTGGAGGCCTAGGCTTTTGCAAAAAGCTCC
CCGTGGCACGACAGGTTTCCCGACTGGAAAGCGGGCAGTGAGCGCAACGCAATTAATGTGAGTTAGCTCA
CTCATTAGGCACCCCAGGCTTTACACTTTATGCTTCCGGCTCGTATGTTGTGTGGAATTGTGAGCGGATA
ACAATTTCACACAGGAAACAGCTATGACATGATTACGAATTTCACAAATAAAGCATTTTTTTCACTGCAT
TCTAGTTGTGGTTTGTCCAAACTCATCAATGTATCTTATCATGTCTGGATCAACTGGATAACTCAAGCTA
ACCAAAATCATCCCAAACTTCCCACCCCATACCCTATTACCACTGCCAATTACCTGTGGTTTCATTTACT
CTAAACCTGTGATTCCTCTGAATTATTTTCATTTTAAAGAAATTGTATTTGTTAAATATGTACTACAAAC
TTAGTAGT
Features (pLannotate 1.2.2; 35 found; start..end, strand, type, name):
    377..634     +  LTR            5' LTR (truncated): truncated 5' long terminal repeat (LTR) from HIV-1
    681..806     +  misc_feature   HIV-1 Ψ: packaging signal of human immunodeficiency virus type 1
    790..1128    +  CDS            HIV-1 gag (fragment): gag protein from human immunodeficiency virus 1; gag
   1303..1536    +  misc_feature   RRE: The Rev response element (RRE) of HIV-1 allows for Rev-dependent mRNA export from the nucleus to the cytoplasm.
   1913..2013    +  CDS            Rev (fragment): human immunodeficiency virus 1 (HIV-1) Rev protein; rev; enhances nuclear export of unspliced and incompletely spliced viral mRNAs
   2058..2175    +  misc_feature   cPPT/CTS: central polypurine tract and central termination sequence of HIV-1
   2227..2530    +  enhancer       CMV enhancer: human cytomegalovirus immediate early enhancer
   2531..2734    +  promoter       CMV promoter: human cytomegalovirus (CMV) immediate early promoter
   2808..2829    +  misc_feature   MCS (fragment): multiple cloning site
   2844..3521    +  CDS            DsRed-Express: rapidly maturing tetrameric variant of DsRed fluorescent protein (Bevis and Glick, 2002) mammalian codon-optimized
   3527..3562    +  misc_feature   MCS (fragment): multiple cloning site
   3564..4150    +  misc_feature   IRES2: internal ribosome entry site (IRES) of the encephalomyocarditis virus (EMCV)
   4151..4867    +  CDS            EGFP: EGFP is a basic (constitutively fluorescent) green fluorescent protein published in 1996, derived from Aequorea victoria. It is reported to be a rapidly-maturing weak dimer with moderate acid sensitivity.
   4889..4913    +  protein_bind   attB1: mutant version of attB; recombination site for the Gateway® BP reaction BP Clonase™
   4931..6247    +  CDS            MYC: MYC_HUMAN - Also known as BHLHE39. Experimental evidence at protein level: Swiss-Prot protein existence level 1. Transcription factor that binds DNA in a non-specific manner, yet also specifically recognizes the core sequence 5'-CAC[GA]TG-3'. Activates the transcription of growth-related genes. Binds to the VEGFA promoter, promoting VEGFA production and subsequent sprouting angiogenesis (PubMed:24940000). Regulator of somatic reprogramming, controls self-renewal of embryonic stem cells. Functions with TAF6L to activate target gene expression through RNA polymerase II pause release (By similari
   6252..6276    -  protein_bind   attB2: mutant version of attB; recombination site for the Gateway® BP reaction BP Clonase™
   6280..6315    +  misc_feature   MCS (fragment): multiple cloning site
   6342..6360    -  promoter       T7 promoter: promoter for bacteriophage T7 RNA polymerase
   6370..6869    +  promoter       PGK promoter: mouse phosphoglycerate kinase 1 promoter
   6890..7489    +  CDS            PuroR: puromycin N-acetyltransferase; pac from Streptomyces alboniger; confers resistance to puromycin
   7491..7574    +  CDS            large T antigen (fragment): large T antigen from SV40 (simian virus 40)
   7598..8186    +  misc_feature   WPRE: woodchuck hepatitis virus posttranscriptional regulatory element
   8194..8259    +  CDS            nef (fragment): NEF_HV1Z2 - Experimental evidence at protein level: Swiss-Prot protein existence level 1. Extracellular Nef protein targets CD4(+) T-lymphocytes for apoptosis by interacting with CXCR4 surface receptors. From Human immunodeficiency virus type 1 group M subtype D (isolate Z2/CDC-Z34) (HIV-1).
   8261..8494    +  LTR            3' LTR (ΔU3): self-inactivating 3' long terminal repeat (LTR) from HIV-1
   8699..8803    +  promoter       AmpR promoter: bla
   8804..9664    +  CDS            AmpR: β-lactamase; bla; confers resistance to ampicillin, carbenicillin, and related antibiotics
   9835..10423   +  rep_origin     ori: high-copy-number ColE1/pMB1/pBR322/pUC origin of replication
  10606..10660   +  CDS            lacI (fragment): lac repressor; lacI; The lac repressor binds to the lac operator to inhibit transcription in E. coli. This inhibition can be relieved by adding lactose or isopropyl-β-D-thiogalactopyranoside (IPTG).
  10666..10759   +  rep_origin     SV40 ori (fragment): SV40 origin of replication
  10784..10821   +  CDS            lacI (fragment): lac repressor; lacI; The lac repressor binds to the lac operator to inhibit transcription in E. coli. This inhibition can be relieved by adding lactose or isopropyl-β-D-thiogalactopyranoside (IPTG).
  10834..10855   +  protein_bind   CAP binding site: CAP binding activates transcription in the presence of cAMP. E. coli catabolite activator protein
  10870..10900   +  promoter       lac promoter: promoter for the E. coli lac operon
  10904..10926   +  protein_bind   lac operator (fragment): The lac repressor binds to the lac operator to inhibit transcription in E. coli. This inhibition can be relieved by adding lactose or isopropyl-β-D-thiogalactopyranoside (IPTG). lac repressor encoded by lacI
  10958..11041   +  polyA_signal   SV40 poly(A) signal (fragment): SV40 polyadenylation signal
  11208..329     +  CDS            nef (fragment) (across the origin): NEF_HV1BR - Experimental evidence at protein level: Swiss-Prot protein existence level 1. Extracellular Nef protein targets CD4(+) T-lymphocytes for apoptosis by interacting with CXCR4 surface receptors (PubMed:14990729). From Human immunodeficiency virus type 1 group M subtype B (isolate BRU/LAI) (HIV-1).
