[The description below was written by a language model from this plasmid's Addgene catalogue record and pLannotate feature annotations shown in this document.]
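Description:
GPS-MYC is an HIV-1-based lentiviral reporter plasmid built on the pGPS-LP backbone for expression in mammalian cells, designed to monitor the abundance of human MYC (c-MYC) protein. The 11.2 kb sequence carries the usual lentiviral transfer elements: a truncated 5' LTR, the Ψ packaging signal with a gag fragment, the RRE for Rev-dependent nuclear export, cPPT/CTS, WPRE to enhance transcript expression, and a self-inactivating ΔU3 3' LTR. In bacteria it is maintained through a ColE1/pUC-type origin and selected with ampicillin via β-lactamase. The catalogue lists it as low copy, although the annotated origin is of the high-copy type. Transduced mammalian cells are selected with puromycin, expressed from a separate mouse PGK promoter downstream of the reporter cassette.

The payload is a single bicistronic transcript driven by the CMV enhancer/promoter. The first cistron encodes DsRed-Express. An EMCV IRES2 then directs translation of EGFP, which sits immediately upstream of the MYC coding sequence to give an N-terminal EGFP tag. The MYC insert was introduced by Gateway recombination and is flanked by attB1 and attB2 sites. Because both fluorescent proteins come from the same mRNA, DsRed serves as an internal control for transcription and copy number. EGFP-MYC fluorescence instead reflects the level of the fusion protein, so the green-to-red ratio reports changes in MYC abundance or stability independently of transcript level. The associated publication used the reporter in a screen for MYC degradation in KRAS-mutant pancreatic cancer, which fits this ratiometric design for finding compounds or perturbations that alter MYC protein levels.
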