Addgene plasmid #160130: GPS-MYC
Purpose: A reporter that monitors MYC protein expression.
Depositing lab: Channing Der. Depositing organization: University of North Carolina at Chapel Hill. Publication: Application of a MYC degradation screen identifies sensitivity to CDK9 inhibitors in KRAS-mutant pancreatic cancer. Blake DR, Vaseva AV, Hodge RG, Kline MP, Gilbert TSK, Tyagi V, Huang D, Whiten GC, Larson JE, Wang X, Pearce KH, Herring LE, Graves LM, Frye SV, Emanuele MJ, Cox AD, Der CJ. Sci Signal. 2019 Jul 16;12(590). pii: 12/590/eaav7259. doi: 10.1126/scisignal.aav7259. PubMed 31311847.
Backbone
  Vector backbone: pGPS-LP
  Backbone size w/o insert (bp): 8000
  Vector type: Mammalian Expression, Lentiviral
  Selectable markers: Puromycin
Growth in bacteria
  Bacterial resistance: Ampicillin, 100 μg/mL
  Growth temperature: 37°C
  Growth strain: NEB Stable
  Copy number: Low Copy
Gene/Insert
  Gene/Insert name: MYC (alt name: c-MYC)
  Species: H. sapiens (human)
  Entrez Gene: MYC (a.k.a. MRTL, MYCC, bHLHe39, c-Myc)
  Promoter: CMV
  Tag / fusion protein: EGFP (N terminal on backbone)
  Cloning method: Gateway Cloning
  Sequencing primers: 5′ CGCAAATGGGCGGTAGGCGTG
Terms and licenses: Academic/Nonprofit Terms; Industry Terms: Not Available to Industry
How to cite: GPS-MYC was a gift from Channing Der (Addgene plasmid # 160130 ; http://n2t.net/addgene:160130 ; RRID:Addgene_160130)
